>Addgene plasmid #215108 | p21-HA(dPCNA)-NeoR | addgene full sequence | sequence record 427403 | Addgene NGS Result
GACGGATCGGGAGATCTCCCGATCCCCTATGGTGCACTCTCAGTACAATCTGCTCTGATGCCGCATAGTT
AAGCCAGTATCTGCTCCCTGCTTGTGTGTTGGAGGTCGCTGAGTAGTGCGCGAGCAAAATTTAAGCTACA
ACAAGGCAAGGCTTGACCGACAATTGCATGAAGAATCTGCTTAGGGTTAGGCGTTTTGCGCTGCTTCGCG
ATGTACGGGCCAGATATACGCGTTGACATTGATTATTGACTAGTTATTAATAGTAATCAATTACGGGGTC
ATTAGTTCATAGCCCATATATGGAGTTCCGCGTTACATAACTTACGGTAAATGGCCCGCCTGGCTGACCG
CCCAACGACCCCCGCCCATTGACGTCAATAATGACGTATGTTCCCATAGTAACGCCAATAGGGACTTTCC
ATTGACGTCAATGGGTGGAGTATTTACGGTAAACTGCCCACTTGGCAGTACATCAAGTGTATCATATGCC
AAGTACGCCCCCTATTGACGTCAATGACGGTAAATGGCCCGCCTGGCATTATGCCCAGTACATGACCTTA
TGGGACTTTCCTACTTGGCAGTACATCTACGTATTAGTCATCGCTATTACCATGGTGATGCGGTTTTGGC
AGTACATCAATGGGCGTGGATAGCGGTTTGACTCACGGGGATTTCCAAGTCTCCACCCCATTGACGTCAA
TGGGAGTTTGTTTTGGCACCAAAATCAACGGGACTTTCCAAAATGTCGTAACAACTCCGCCCCATTGACG
CAAATGGGCGGTAGGCGTGTACGGTGGGAGGTCTATATAAGCAGAGCTCTCTGGCTAACTAGAGAACCCA
CTGCTTACTGGCTTATCGAAATTAATACGACTCACTATAGGGAGACCCAAGCTTATGTCAGAACCGGCTG
GGGATGTCCGTCAGAACCCATGCGGCAGCAAGGCCTGCCGCCGCCTCTTCGGCCCAGTGGACAGCGAGCA
GCTGAGCCGCGACTGTGATGCGCTAATGGCGGGCTGCATCCAGGAGGCCCGTGAGCGATGGAACTTCGAC
TTTGTCACCGAGACACCACTGGAGGGTGACTTCGCCTGGGAGCGTGTGCGGGGCCTTGGCCTGCCCAAGC
TCTACCTTCCCACGGGGCCCCGGCGAGGCCGGGATGAGTTGGGAGGAGGCAGGCGGCCTGGCACCTCACC
TGCTCTGCTGCAGGGGACAGCAGAGGAAGACCATGTGGACCTGTCACTGTCTTGTACCCTTGTGCCTCGC
TCAGGGGAGCAGGCTGAAGGGTCCCCAGGTGGACCTGGAGACTCTCAGGGTCGAAAACGGCGGCAGACCA
GCGCGACAGCTGCCTACCACTCCAAACGCCGGCTGATCTTCTCCAAGAGGAAGCCCTACCCATACGACGT
CCCAGACTACGCTTAACTCGAGCATGCATCTAGAGGGCCCTATTCTATAGTGTCACCTAAATGCTAGAGC
TCGCTGATCAGCCTCGACTGTGCCTTCTAGTTGCCAGCCATCTGTTGTTTGCCCCTCCCCCGTGCCTTCC
TTGACCCTGGAAGGTGCCACTCCCACTGTCCTTTCCTAATAAAATGAGGAAATTGCATCGCATTGTCTGA
GTAGGTGTCATTCTATTCTGGGGGGTGGGGTGGGGCAGGACAGCAAGGGGGAGGATTGGGAAGACAATAG
CAGGCATGCTGGGGATGCGGTGGGCTCTATGGCTTCTGAGGCGGAAAGAACCAGCTGGGGCTCTAGGGGG
TATCCCC
[124 nt withheld, positions 1758-1881]
C
[91 nt withheld, positions 1883-1973]
A
[49 nt withheld, positions 1975-2023]
CCTTTGACGTTGGAGTCCACGTTCTTT
[37 nt withheld, positions 2051-2087]
ACCCTATCTCGGTCTATTCTTTTGATTTATAAGGGATTTTGCCGATTTCGGCCTATTGGTTAAAAAATGA
GCTGATTTAACAAAAATTTAACGCGAATTAATTCTGTGGAATGTGTGTCAGTTAGGGTGTGGAAAGTCCC
CAGGCTCCCCAGCAGGCAGAAGTATGCAAAGCATGCATCTCAATTAGTCAGCAACCAGGTGTGGAAAGTC
CCCAGGCTCCCCAGCAGGCAGAAGTATGCAAAGCATGCATCTCAATTAGTCAGCAACCATAGTCCCGCCC
CTAACTCCGCCCATCCCGCCCCTAACTCCGCCCAGTTCCGCCCATTCTCCGCCCCATGGCTGACTAATTT
TTTTTATTTATGCAGAGGCCGAGGCCGCCTCTGCCTCTGAGCTATTCCAGAAGTAGTGAGGAGGCTTTTT
TGGAGGCCTAGGCTTTTGCAAAAAGCTCCCGGGAGCTTGTATATCCATTTTCGGATCTGATCAAGAGACA
GGATGAGGATCGTTTCGCATGATTGAACAAGATGGATTGCACGCAGGTTCTCCGGCCGCTTGGGTGGAGA
GGCTATTCGGCTATGACTGGGCACAACAGACAATCGGCTGCTCTGATGCCGCCGTGTTCCGGCTGTCAGC
GCAGGGGCGCCCGGTTCTTTTTGTCAAGACCGACCTGTCCGGTGCCCTGAATGAACTGCAGGACGAGGCA
GCGCGGCTATCGTGGCTGGCCACGACGGGCGTTCCTTGCGCAGCTGTGCTCGACGTTGTCACTGAAGCGG
GAAGGGACTGGCTGCTATTGGGCGAAGTGCCGGGGCAGGATCTCCTGTCATCTCACCTTGCTCCTGCCGA
GAAAGTATCCATCATGGCTGATGCAATGCGGCGGCTGCATACGCTTGATCCGGCTACCTGCCCATTCGAC
CACCAAGCGAAACATCGCATCGAGCGAGCACGTACTCGGATGGAAGCCGGTCTTGTCGATCAGGATGATC
TGGACGAAGAGCATCAGGGGCTCGCGCCAGCCGAACTGTTCGCCAGGCTCAAGGCGCGCATGCCCGACGG
CGAGGATCTCGTCGTGACCCATGGCGATGCCTGCTTGCCGAATATCATGGTGGAAAATGGCCGCTTTTCT
GGATTCATCGACTGTGGCCGGCTGGGTGTGGCGGACCGCTATCAGGACATAGCGTTGGCTACCCGTGATA
TTGCTGAAGAGCTTGGCGGCGAATGGGCTGACCGCTTCCTCGTGCTTTACGGTATCGCCGCTCCCGATTC
GCAGCGCATCGCCTTCTATCGCCTTCTTGACGAGTTCTTCTGAGCGGGACTCTGGGGTTCGAAATGACCG
ACCAAGCGACGCCCAACCTGCCATCACGAGATTTCGATTCCACCGCCGCCTTCTATGAAAGGTTGGGCTT
CGGAATCGTTTTCCGGGACGCCGGCTGGATGATCCTCCAGCGCGGGGATCTCATGCTGGAGTTCTTCGCC
CACCCCAACTTGTTTATTGCAGCTTATAATGGTTACAAATAAAGCAATAGCATCACAAATTTCACAAATA
AAGCATTTTTTTCACTGCATTCTAGTTGTGGTTTGTCCAAACTCATCAATGTATCTTATCATGTCTGTAT
ACCGTCGACCTCTAGCTAGAGCTTGGCGTAATCATGGTCATAGCTGTTTCCTGTGTGAAATTGTTATCCG
CTCACAATTCCACACAACATACGAGCCGGAAGCATAAAGTGTAAAGCCTGGGGTGCCTAATGAGTGAGCT
AACTCACATTAATTGCGTTGCGCTCACTGCCCGCTTTCCAGTCGGGAAACCTGTCGTGCCAGCTGCATTA
ATGAATCGGCCAACGCGCGGGGAGAGGCGGTTTGCGTATTGGGCGCTCTTCCGCTTCCTCGCTCACTGAC
TCGCTGCGCTCGGTCGTTCGGCTGCGGCGAGCGGTATCAGCTCACTCAAAGGCGGTAATACGGTTATCCA
CAGAATCAGGGGATAACGCAGGAAAGAACATGTGAGCAAAAGGCCAGCAAAAGGCCAGGAACCGTAAAAA
GGCCGCGTTGCTGGCGTTTTTCCATAGGCTCCGCCCCCCTGACGAGCATCACAAAAATCGACGCTCAAGT
CAGAGGTGGCGAAACCCGACAGGACTATAAAGATACCAGGCGTTTCCCCCTGGAAGCTCCCTCGTGCGCT
CTCCTGTTCCGACCCTGCCGCTTACCGGATACCTGTCCGCCTTTCTCCCTTCGGGAAGCGTGGCGCTTTC
TCATAGCTCACGCTGTAGGTATCTCAGTTCGGTGTAGGTCGTTCGCTCCAAGCTGGGCTGTGTGCACGAA
CCCCCCGTTCAGCCCGACCGCTGCGCCTTATCCGGTAACTATCGTCTTGAGTCCAACCCGGTAAGACACG
ACTTATCGCCACTGGCAGCAGCCACTGGTAACAGGATTAGCAGAGCGAGGTATGTAGGCGGTGCTACAGA
GTTCTTGAAGTGGTGGCCTAACTACGGCTACACTAGAAGAACAGTATTTGGTATCTGCGCTCTGCTGAAG
CCAGTTACCTTCGGAAAAAGAGTTGGTAGCTCTTGATCCGGCAAACAAACCACCGCTGGTAGCGGTGGTT
TTTTTGTTTGCAAGCAGCAGATTACGCGCAGAAAAAAAGGATCTCAAGAAGATCCTTTGATCTTTTCTAC
GGGGTCTGACGCTCAGTGGAACGAAAACTCACGTTAAGGGATTTTGGTCATGAGATTATCAAAAAGGATC
TTCACCTAGATCCTTTTAAATTAAAAATGAAGTTTTAAATCAATCTAAAGTATATATGAGTAAACTTGGT
CTGACAGTTACCAATGCTTAATCAGTGAGGCACCTATCTCAGCGATCTGTCTATTTCGTTCATCCATAGT
TGCCTGACTCCCCGTCGTGTAGATAACTACGATACGGGAGGGCTTACCATCTGGCCCCAGTGCTGCAATG
ATACCGCGAGACCCACGCTCACCGGCTCCAGATTTATCAGCAATAAACCAGCCAGCCGGAAGGGCCGAGC
GCAGAAGTGGTCCTGCAACTTTATCCGCCTCCATCCAGTCTATTAATTGTTGCCGGGAAGCTAGAGTAAG
TAGTTCGCCAGTTAATAGTTTGCGCAACGTTGTTGCCATTGCTACAGGCATCGTGGTGTCACGCTCGTCG
TTTGGTATGGCTTCATTCAGCTCCGGTTCCCAACGATCAAGGCGAGTTACATGATCCCCCATGTTGTGCA
AAAAAGCGGTTAGCTCCTTCGGTCCTCCGATCGTTGTCAGAAGTAAGTTGGCCGCAGTGTTATCACTCAT
GGTTATGGCAGCACTGCATAATTCTCTTACTGTCATGCCATCCGTAAGATGCTTTTCTGTGACTGGTGAG
TACTCAACCAAGTCATTCTGAGAATAGTGTATGCGGCGACCGAGTTGCTCTTGCCCGGCGTCAATACGGG
ATAATACCGCGCCACATAGCAGAACTTTAAAAGTGCTCATCATTGGAAAACGTTCTTCGGGGCGAAAACT
CTCAAGGATCTTACCGCTGTTGAGATCCAGTTCGATGTAACCCACTCGTGCACCCAACTGATCTTCAGCA
TCTTTTACTTTCACCAGCGTTTCTGGGTGAGCAAAAACAGGAAGGCAAAATGCCGCAAAAAAGGGAATAA
GGGCGACACGGAAATGTTGAATACTCATACTCTTCCTTTTTCAATATTATTGAAGCATTTATCAGGGTTA
TTGTCTCATGAGCGGATACATATTTGAATGTATTTAGAAAAATAAACAAATAGGGGTTCCGCGCACATTT
CCCCGAAAAGTGCCACCTGACGTC
Features (pLannotate 1.2.2; 21 found; start..end, strand, type, name):
     28..80      -  misc_feature   bom (fragment): basis of mobility region from pBR322
    235..614     +  enhancer       CMV enhancer: human cytomegalovirus immediate early enhancer
    615..818     +  promoter       CMV promoter: human cytomegalovirus (CMV) immediate early promoter
    814..847     +  LTR            5' LTR (truncated) (fragment): truncated 5' long terminal repeat (LTR) from HIV-1
    863..881     +  promoter       T7 promoter: promoter for bacteriophage T7 RNA polymerase
    895..1388    +  CDS            p21 (fragment): human cyclin-dependent kinase inhibitor 1A; Homo sapiens CDKN1A; mediates p53-dependent arrest in the G1 phase of the cell cycle
   1444..1462    -  promoter       SP6 promoter: promoter for bacteriophage SP6 RNA polymerase
   1488..1712    +  polyA_signal   bGH poly(A) signal: bovine growth hormone polyadenylation signal
   1716..1737    +  promoter       SV40 promoter (fragment): SV40 enhancer and early promoter
   1758..2186    +  rep_origin     f1 ori (sequence partly withheld): f1 bacteriophage origin of replication; arrow indicates direction of (+) strand synthesis
   2200..2529    +  promoter       SV40 promoter: SV40 enhancer and early promoter
   2596..3387    +  CDS            neo: KKA2_KLEPN - Also known as kan, nptII. Experimental evidence at protein level: Swiss-Prot protein existence level 1. Resistance to kanamycin, neomycin, paromomycin, ribostamycin, butirosin and gentamicin B. From Klebsiella pneumoniae.
   3411..3569    +  CDS            ble (fragment): BLE_KLEPN - Experimental evidence at protein level: Swiss-Prot protein existence level 1. Binding protein with a strong affinity to the bleomycin family of antibiotics. Binds to CL990; an antimitotic-antibiotic compound. From Klebsiella pneumoniae.
   3564..3685    +  polyA_signal   SV40 poly(A) signal: SV40 polyadenylation signal
   3758..3774    -  protein_bind   lac operator: The lac repressor binds to the lac operator to inhibit transcription in E. coli. This inhibition can be relieved by adding lactose or isopropyl-β-D-thiogalactopyranoside (IPTG). lac repressor encoded by lacI
   3782..3812    -  promoter       lac promoter: promoter for the E. coli lac operon
   3827..3848    -  protein_bind   CAP binding site: CAP binding activates transcription in the presence of cAMP. E. coli catabolite activator protein
   3861..3953    -  CDS            lacI (fragment): lac repressor; lacI; The lac repressor binds to the lac operator to inhibit transcription in E. coli. This inhibition can be relieved by adding lactose or isopropyl-β-D-thiogalactopyranoside (IPTG).
   4136..4724    -  rep_origin     ori: high-copy-number ColE1/pMB1/pBR322/pUC origin of replication
   4895..5755    -  CDS            AmpR: β-lactamase; bla; confers resistance to ampicillin, carbenicillin, and related antibiotics
   5756..5860    -  promoter       AmpR promoter: bla
