[The description below was written by a language model from this plasmid's Addgene catalogue record and pLannotate feature annotations shown in this document.]
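Description:
p21-HA(dPCNA)-NeoR is a mammalian expression plasmid built on the pcDNA 3.1 backbone (about 5.9 kb in the sequenced record). It carries human CDKN1A, which encodes the cyclin-dependent kinase inhibitor p21 (CIP1/WAF1). In bacteria it is maintained at high copy from a ColE1/pUC-type origin and selected with ampicillin through the β-lactamase gene and its native promoter. An f1 origin is also present, a standard backbone element that permits single-stranded DNA production. For mammalian cells, an SV40 enhancer/early promoter drives the neomycin phosphotransferase gene, followed by an SV40 polyadenylation signal, so that stably transfected cells can be selected with G418. The short lac promoter/operator, lacI, ble, bom and HIV-1 LTR fragments in the automated annotation appear to be backbone remnants or partial matches rather than functional payload.

The expression cassette consists of the human CMV immediate-early enhancer and promoter, the p21 coding sequence and the bovine growth hormone polyadenylation signal. T7 and SP6 phage promoters flank the insert. According to the catalogue entry, the protein carries a C-terminal HA epitope tag for detection or immunoprecipitation, although the feature table does not annotate the tag separately. The "dPCNA" designation refers to three alanine substitutions, M147A, D149A and F150A. These lie in the C-terminal region of p21 known to contain its PCNA-interacting motif, so the name implies a variant that does not bind PCNA. The record states only that the plasmid is for expressing this mutant in mammalian cells. It was deposited with a study on a CDK-independent role of D-type cyclins in DNA mismatch repair, where such a construct would plausibly help separate PCNA-dependent functions of p21 from its other activities.
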