Addgene plasmid #215108: p21-HA(dPCNA)-NeoR
Purpose: Expresses p21-HA(dPCNA) in mammalian cells.
Depositing lab: Michele Pagano. Depositing organization: NYU Grossman School of Medicine. Publication: CDK-independent role of D-type cyclins in regulating DNA mismatch repair. Rona G, Miwatani-Minter B, Zhang Q, Goldberg HV, Kerzhnerman MA, Howard JB, Simoneschi D, Lane E, Hobbs JW, Sassani E, Wang AA, Keegan S, Laverty DJ, Piett CG, Pongor LS, Xu ML, Andrade J, Thomas A, Sicinski P, Askenazi M, Ueberheide B, Fenyo D, Nagel ZD, Pagano M. Mol Cell. 2024 Feb 29:S1097-2765(24)00129-1. doi: 10.1016/j.molcel.2024.02.010. PubMed 38458201.
Backbone
  Vector backbone: pcDNA 3.1
  Vector type: Mammalian Expression
  Selectable markers: Neomycin (select with G418)
Growth in bacteria
  Bacterial resistance: Ampicillin, 100 μg/mL
  Growth temperature: 37°C
  Growth strain: DH5alpha
  Copy number: High Copy
Gene/Insert
  Gene/Insert name: CDKN1A (alt names: CIP1; p21; WAF1)
  Species: H. sapiens (human)
  Mutation: p21(dPCNA) denotes mutations M147A, D149A, F150A.
  Entrez Gene: CDKN1A (a.k.a. CAP20, CDKN1, CIP1, MDA-6, P21, SDI1, WAF1, p21CIP1)
  Promoter: CMV
  Tag / fusion protein: HA (C terminal on insert)
  Cloning method: Unknown
  Sequencing primers: 5′ CMV; 3′ BGHR
Terms and licenses: Academic/Nonprofit Terms; Industry Terms: Not Available to Industry
How to cite: p21-HA(dPCNA)-NeoR was a gift from Michele Pagano (Addgene plasmid # 215108 ; http://n2t.net/addgene:215108 ; RRID:Addgene_215108)
